LOCUS       Exported 2371 bp ds-DNA circular SYN 12-MAY-2021
DEFINITION  Encodes pPSP2 as a Type 2 part to be used in the Dueber YTK system.
ACCESSION   .
VERSION     .
KEYWORDS    pYTK026
SOURCE      synthetic DNA construct
  ORGANISM  synthetic DNA construct
REFERENCE   1 (bases 1 to 2371)
  AUTHORS   Lee ME, DeLoache WC, Cervantes B, Dueber JE
  TITLE     A Highly-characterized Yeast Toolkit for Modular, Multi-part
            Assembly.
  JOURNAL   ACS Synth Biol. 2015 Apr 14.
  PUBMED    25871405
REFERENCE   2 (bases 1 to 2371)
  AUTHORS   .
  TITLE     Direct Submission
  JOURNAL   Exported May 12, 2021 from SnapGene Server 1.1.58
            http://www.snapgene.com
FEATURES             Location/Qualifiers
     source          1..2371
                     /organism="synthetic DNA construct"
                     /mol_type="other DNA"
     terminator      736..770
                     /label=lambda t0 terminator
                     /note="minimal transcription terminator from phage lambda
                     (Scholtissek and Grosse, 1987)"
     CDS             complement(841..1500)
                     /codon_start=1
                     /gene="cat"
                     /product="chloramphenicol acetyltransferase"
                     /label=CmR
                     /note="confers resistance to chloramphenicol"
                     /translation="MEKKITGYTTVDISQWHRKEHFEAFQSVAQCTYNQTVQLDITAFL
                     KTVKKNKHKFYPAFIHILARLMNAHPEFRMAMKDGELVIWDSVHPCYTVFHEQTETFSS
                     LWSEYHDDFRQFLHIYSQDVACYGENLAYFPKGFIENMFFVSANPWVSFTSFDLNVANM
                     DNFFAPVFTMGKYYTQGDKVLMPLAIQVHHAVCDGFHVGRMLNELQQYCDEWQGGA"
     primer_bind     1415..1434
                     /label=CAT-R
                     /note="Chloramphenicol resistance gene, reverse primer"
     rep_origin      1682..2270
                     /direction=RIGHT
                     /label=ori
                     /note="high-copy-number ColE1/pMB1/pBR322/pUC origin of
                     replication"
     primer_bind     2171..2190
                     /label=pBR322ori-F
                     /note="pBR322 origin, forward primer"
ORIGIN
        1 tcggtctcaa acgtgaccca acatcagatg acccaaggtc cacctcttat taaaggacgt
       61 ttgatccttc gacaccatgg ctctgttgaa cttttatctg agagaggaaa aaaaggaagg
      121 aaaaaaaaga agaaacttcc tttatttatt tgtcttaacc acaacacaca atgcaataag
      181 atgcaatata atatcaaagc caatatctta tgttgctgat cctgagaagg aatatataca
      241 atttatgtag taaaatacct tttcttctgc gagttgcaag aaatagaaaa gactccgatt
      301 gcgcatcgcc agaataaaat ttcacaacca cactttttgg ctgaactttt tattacctga
      361 ttaaacagag agagaaaagg tagaggtcaa aattttttaa gcaaaactaa aaaagatgca
      421 aaatcacgtg ctgaaaatct aacataaggg ttaagattag agttttatag gacttgtttt
      481 gtaatatttc aaatacgagc taaccctact gatttcaatt aggtctaatt tagggttgag
      541 ctgcactgaa atttcggaaa ttttgggtta ttttaaatga gacagaagaa ctacagagat
      601 acgttcttca gactttaaag cttatctcca caaagaattg gtcaagaaat catcctagaa
      661 aaacacgttt gctcactcga tcttaatcac atagagtgct ggaacgggaa gaaagatcta
      721 tgtgagacca gaccaataaa aaacgcccgg cggcaaccga gcgttctgaa caaatccaga
      781 tggagttctg aggtcattac tggatctatc aacaggagtc caagcgagct cgatatcaaa
      841 ttacgccccg ccctgccact catcgcagta ctgttgtaat tcattaagca ttctgccgac
      901 atggaagcca tcacaaacgg catgatgaac ctgaatcgcc agcggcatca gcaccttgtc
      961 gccttgcgta taatatttgc ccatggtgaa aacgggggcg aagaagttgt ccatattggc
     1021 cacgtttaaa tcaaaactgg tgaaactcac ccagggattg gctgaaacga aaaacatatt
     1081 ctcaataaac cctttaggga aataggccag gttttcaccg taacacgcca catcttgcga
     1141 atatatgtgt agaaactgcc ggaaatcgtc gtggtattca ctccagagcg atgaaaacgt
     1201 ttcagtttgc tcatggaaaa cggtgtaaca agggtgaaca ctatcccata tcaccagctc
     1261 accgtctttc attgccatac gaaattccgg atgagcattc atcaggcggg caagaatgtg
     1321 aataaaggcc ggataaaact tgtgcttatt tttctttacg gtctttaaaa aggccgtaat
     1381 atccagctga acggtctggt tataggtaca ttgagcaact gactgaaatg cctcaaaatg
     1441 ttctttacga tgccattggg atatatcaac ggtggtatat ccagtgattt ttttctccat
     1501 tttagcttcc ttagctcctg aaaatctcga taactcaaaa aatacgcccg gtagtgatct
     1561 tatttcatta tggtgaaagt tggaacctct tacgtgcccg atcaatcatg accaaaatcc
     1621 cttaacgtga gttttcgttc cactgagcgt cagaccccgt agaaaagatc aaaggatctt
     1681 cttgagatcc tttttttctg cgcgtaatct gctgcttgca aacaaaaaaa ccaccgctac
     1741 cagcggtggt ttgtttgccg gatcaagagc taccaactct ttttccgaag gtaactggct
     1801 tcagcagagc gcagatacca aatactgttc ttctagtgta gccgtagtta ggccaccact
     1861 tcaagaactc tgtagcaccg cctacatacc tcgctctgct aatcctgtta ccagtggctg
     1921 ctgccagtgg cgataagtcg tgtcttaccg ggttggactc aagacgatag ttaccggata
     1981 aggcgcagcg gtcgggctga acggggggtt cgtgcacaca gcccagcttg gagcgaacga
     2041 cctacaccga actgagatac ctacagcgtg agctatgaga aagcgccacg cttcccgaag
     2101 ggagaaaggc ggacaggtat ccggtaagcg gcagggtcgg aacaggagag cgcacgaggg
     2161 agcttccagg gggaaacgcc tggtatcttt atagtcctgt cgggtttcgc cacctctgac
     2221 ttgagcgtcg atttttgtga tgctcgtcag gggggcggag cctatggaaa aacgccagca
     2281 acgcggcctt tttacggttc ctggcctttt gctggccttt tgctcacatg ttctttcctg
     2341 cgttatcccc tgattctgtg gataaccgta g
//
