[The description below was written by a language model from this plasmid's Addgene catalogue record and the feature table of its GenBank file.]
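Description:
pYTK026 is a small (2,371 bp) circular part plasmid from the Dueber Yeast Toolkit (YTK), a modular, multipart assembly system for building expression constructs for Saccharomyces cerevisiae. It is built on the pYTK001 part-entry backbone and, although catalogued as a bacterial expression vector, it serves essentially as an E. coli storage and propagation vehicle for a single standardized DNA part rather than expressing anything itself. It replicates from a high-copy ColE1/pMB1/pUC-type origin and is selected with chloramphenicol through a cat gene encoding chloramphenicol acetyltransferase. A minimal phage lambda t0 transcription terminator is also annotated on the backbone. No yeast origin or yeast selectable marker appears in the feature table, consistent with a plasmid meant only for maintenance in bacteria.

The payload is pPSP2, the promoter of the budding yeast PSP2 gene, formatted as a Type 2 part, the position in the YTK scheme reserved for promoters. The insert was cloned into the entry vector through BsmBI sites that were destroyed in the process. The promoter itself is not annotated in the feature table, which lists only backbone elements; it presumably lies in the unannotated region preceding the terminator, but the record does not give its coordinates, length or expression strength. In use, this part would be combined with other toolkit part types, such as coding sequences and terminators, to assemble yeast transcriptional units in which pPSP2 drives the gene of interest, giving users one option among the toolkit's collection of characterized promoters.
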