Addgene plasmid #65133: pYTK026
Purpose: Encodes pPSP2 as a Type 2 part to be used in the Dueber YTK system
Depositing lab: John Dueber. Depositing organization: University of California, Berkeley. Publication: A Highly Characterized Yeast Toolkit for Modular, Multipart Assembly. Lee ME, DeLoache WC, Cervantes B, Dueber JE. ACS Synth Biol. 2015 Apr 14. 10.1021/sb500366v PubMed 25871405.
Backbone
  Vector backbone: pYTK001
  Vector type: Bacterial Expression
Growth in bacteria
  Bacterial resistance: Chloramphenicol, 25 μg/mL
  Growth temperature: 37°C
  Growth strain: DH10B
  Copy number: High Copy
Gene/Insert
  Gene/Insert name: pPSP2
  Species: S. cerevisiae (budding yeast)
  Cloning method: Restriction Enzyme; 5′ cloning site BsmBI (destroyed during cloning); 3′ cloning site BsmBI (destroyed during cloning)
Terms and licenses: Academic/Nonprofit Terms; Industry Terms: Not Available to Industry
Depositor comments: Type 2 parts are promoters in the Dueber YTK. For more information, please visit the supplemental information in PMID:25871405.
How to cite: pYTK026 was a gift from John Dueber (Addgene plasmid # 65133 ; http://n2t.net/addgene:65133 ; RRID:Addgene_65133)
