>Addgene plasmid #65133 | pYTK026 | addgene partial sequence | sequence record 112424 | CAT-F 5'-GTTTGTGATGGCTTCCATGTC-3'
ACAGTACTGCGATGAGTGGCAGGGCGGGGCGTAATTTGATATCGAGCTCGCTTGGACTCCTGTTGATAGA
TCCAGTAATGACCTCAGAACTCCATCTGGATTTGTTCAGAACGCTCGGTTGCCGCCGGGCGTTTTTTATT
GGTCTGGTCTCACATAGATCTTTCTTCCCGTTCCAGCACTCTATGTGATTAAGATCGAGTGAGCAAACGT
GTTTTTCTAGGATGATTTCTTGACCAATTCTTTGTGGAGATAAGCTTTAAAGTCTGAAGAACGTATCTCT
GTAGTTCTTCTGTCTCATTTAAAATAACCCAAAATTTCCGAAATTTCAGTGCAGCTCAACCCTAAATTAG
ACCTAATTGAAATCAGTAGGGTTAGCTCGTATTTGAAATATTACAAAACAAGTCCTATAAAACTCTAATC
TTAACCCTTATGTTAGATTTTCAGCACGTGATTTTGCATCTTTTTTAGTTTTGCTTAAAAAATTTTGACC
TCTACCTTTTCTCTCTCTGTTTAATCAGGTAATAAAAAGTTCAGCCAAAAAGTGTGGTTGTGAAATTTTA
TTCTGGCGATGCGCAATCGGAGTCTTTTCTATTTCTTGCAACTCGCAGAAGAAAAGGTATTTTACTACAT
AAATTGTATATATTCCTTCTCAGGATCAGCAACATAAGATATTGGCTTTGATATTATATTGCATCTTATT
GCATTGTGTGTTGTGGTTAAGACAAATAAATAAAGGAAGTTTCTTCTTTTTTTTCCTTCCTTTTTTTCCT
CTCTCAGATAAAAGTTCAACAGAGCCATGGTGTCGAAGGATCAAACGTCCTTTAATAAGAGGTGGACCTT
GGGTCATCTGATGTTGGGTCACGTTTGAGACCGACTACGGTTATCC
