>Addgene plasmid #65133 | pYTK026 | addgene partial sequence | sequence record 218206 | pRS414-R 5'-CACCTCTGACTTGAGCGTCG-3'
GCCAGCAACGCGGCCTTTTTACGGTTCCTGGCCTTTTGCTGGCCTTTTGCTCACATGTTCTTTCCTGCGT
TATCCCCTGATTCTGTGGATAACCGTAGTCGGTCTCAAACGTGACCCAACATCAGATGACCCAAGGTCCA
CCTCTTATTAAAGGACGTTTGATCCTTCGACACCATGGCTCTGTTGAACTTTTATCTGAGAGAGGAAAAA
AAGGAAGGAAAAAAAAGAAGAAACTTCCTTTATTTATTTGTCTTAACCACAACACACAATGCAATAAGAT
GCAATATAATATCAAAGCCAATATCTTATGTTGCTGATCCTGAGAAGGAATATATACAATTTATGTAGTA
AAATACCTTTTCTTCTGCGAGTTGCAAGAAATAGAAAAGACTCCGATTGCGCATCGCCAGAATAAAATTT
CACAACCACACTTTTTGGCTGAACTTTTTATTACCTGATTAAACAGAGAGAGAAAAGGTAGAGGTCAAAA
TTTTTTAAGCAAAACTAAAAAAGATGCAAAATCACGTGCTGAAAATCTAACATAAGGGTTAAGATTAGAG
TTTTATAGGACTTGTTTTGTAATATTTCAAATACGAGCTAACCCTACTGATTTCAATTAGGTCTAATTTA
GGGTTGAGCTGCACTGAAATTTCGGAAATTTTGGGTTATTTTAAATGAGACAGAAGAACTACAGAGATAC
GTTCTTCAGACTTTAAAGCTTATCTCCACAAAGAATTGGTCAAGAAATCATCCTAGAAAAACACGTTTGC
TCACTCGATCTTAATCACATAGAGTGCTGGAACGGGAAGAAAGATCTATGTGAGACCAGACCAATAAAAA
ACGCCCGGCGGCAACCGAGCGTTCTGAACAAATCCAGATGGAGTTCTGAGGTCATTACTGGATCTATCAA
CAGGAGTCCAAGCGAGCTCGATATCAAATTACGCCCCGCCCTGCCACTCATCGCAGTACTGTTGTAATTC
ATTAAGCATTCTGCC
